>Addgene plasmid #142965 | TFORF2611 | addgene full sequence | sequence record 462919 | Addgene NGS Result
TTAATGTAGTCTTATGCAATACTCTTGTAGTCTTGCAACATGGTAACGATGAGTTAGCAACATGCCTTAC
AAGGAGAGAAAAAGCACCGTGCATGCCGATTGGTGGAAGTAAGGTGGTACGATCGTGCCTTATTAGGAAG
GCAACAGACGGGTCTGACATGGATTGGACGAACCACTGAATTGCCGCATTGCAGAGATATTGTATTTAAG
TGCCTAGCTCGATACATAAACGGGTCTCTCTGGTTAGACCAGATCTGAGCCTGGGAGCTCTCTGGCTAAC
TAGGGAACCCACTGCTTAAGCCTCAATAAAGCTTGCCTTGAGTGCTTCAAGTAGTGTGTGCCCGTCTGTT
GTGTGACTCTGGTAACTAGAGATCCCTCAGACCCTTTTAGTCAGTGTGGAAAATCTCTAGCAGTGGCGCC
CGAACAGGGACTTGAAAGCGAAAGGGAAACCAGAGGAGCTCTCTCGACGCAGGACTCGGCTTGCTGAAGC
GCGCACGGCAAGAGGCGAGGGGCGGCGACTGGTGAGTACGCCAAAAATTTTGACTAGCGGAGGCTAGAAG
GAGAGAGATGGGTGCGAGAGCGTCAGTATTAAGCGGGGGAGAATTAGATCGCGATGGGAAAAAATTCGGT
TAAGGCCAGGGGGAAAGAAAAAATATAAATTAAAACATATAGTATGGGCAAGCAGGGAGCTAGAACGATT
CGCAGTTAATCCTGGCCTGTTAGAAACATCAGAAGGCTGTAGACAAATACTGGGACAGCTACAACCATCC
CTTCAGACAGGATCAGAAGAACTTAGATCATTATATAATACAGTAGCAACCCTCTATTGTGTGCATCAAA
GGATAGAGATAAAAGACACCAAGGAAGCTTTAGACAAGATAGAGGAAGAGCAAAACAAAAGTAAGACCAC
CGCACAGCAAGCGGCCGCTGATCTTCAGACCTGGAGGAGGAGATATGAGGGACAATTGGAGAAGTGAATT
ATATAAATATAAAGTAGTAAAAATTGAACCATTAGGAGTAGCACCCACCAAGGCAAAGAGAAGAGTGGTG
CAGAGAGAAAAAAGAGCAGTGGGAATAGGAGCTTTGTTCCTTGGGTTCTTGGGAGCAGCAGGAAGCACTA
TGGGCGCAGCGTCAATGACGCTGACGGTACAGGCCAGACAATTATTGTCTGGTATAGTGCAGCAGCAGAA
CAATTTGCTGAGGGCTATTGAGGCGCAACAGCATCTGTTGCAACTCACAGTCTGGGGCATCAAGCAGCTC
CAGGCAAGAATCCTGGCTGTGGAAAGATACCTAAAGGATCAACAGCTCCTGGGGATTTGGGGTTGCTCTG
GAAAACTCATTTGCACCACTGCTGTGCCTTGGAATGCTAGTTGGAGTAATAAATCTCTGGAACAGATTTG
GAATCACACGACCTGGATGGAGTGGGACAGAGAAATTAACAATTACACAAGCTTAATACACTCCTTAATT
GAAGAATCGCAAAACCAGCAAGAAAAGAATGAACAAGAATTATTGGAATTAGATAAATGGGCAAGTTTGT
GGAATTGGTTTAACATAACAAATTGGCTGTGGTATATAAAATTATTCATAATGATAGTAGGAGGCTTGGT
AGGTTTAAGAATAGTTTTTGCTGTACTTTCTATAGTGAATAGAGTTAGGCAGGGATATTCACCATTATCG
TTTCAGACCCACCTCCCAACCCCGAGGGGACCCATGCATTGCATCTCAATTAGTCAGCAACCAGGTGTGG
AAAGTCCCCAGGCTCCCCAGCAGGCAGAAGTATGCAAAGCATGCGTCTCAATTAGTCAGCAACCATAGTC
CCGCCCCTAACTCCGCCCATCCCGCCCCTAACTCCGCCCAGTTCCGCCCATTCTCCGCCCCATGGCTGAC
TAATTTTTTTTATTTATGCAGAGGCCGAGGCCGCCTCGGCCTCTGAGCTATTCCAGAAGTAGTGAGGAGG
CTTTTTTGGAGGCCTAGGCTTTTGCAAAAAGCTTTCTAGAGGTACCACCGGAGCTTACCATGACCGAGTA
CAAGCCCACGGTGCGCCTCGCCACCCGCGACGACGTCCCCAGGGCCGTACGCACCCTCGCCGCCGCGTTC
GCCGACTACCCCGCCACGCGCCACACCGTCGATCCGGACCGCCACATCGAGCGGGTCACCGAGCTGCAAG
AACTCTTCCTCACGCGCGTCGGGCTCGACATCGGCAAGGTGTGGGTCGCGGACGACGGCGCCGCCGTGGC
GGTCTGGACCACGCCGGAGAGCGTCGAAGCGGGGGCGGTGTTCGCCGAGATCGGCCCGCGCATGGCCGAG
TTGAGCGGTTCCCGGCTGGCCGCGCAGCAACAGATGGAAGGCCTCCTGGCGCCGCACCGGCCCAAGGAGC
CCGCGTGGTTCCTGGCCACCGTCGGCGTCTCGCCCGACCACCAGGGCAAGGGTCTGGGCAGCGCCGTCGT
GCTCCCCGGAGTGGAGGCGGCCGAGCGCGCCGGGGTGCCCGCCTTCCTGGAGACCTCCGCGCCCCGCAAC
CTCCCCTTCTACGAGCGGCTCGGCTTCACCGTCACCGCCGACGTCGAGGTGCCCGAAGGACCGCGCACCT
GGTGCATGACCCGCAAGCCCGGTGCCAGTTAACGAATTCTAGATCTTGAGACAAATGGCAGTATTCATCC
ACAATTTTAAAAGAAAAGGGGGGATTGGGGGGTACAGTGCAGGGGAAAGAATAGTAGACATAATAGCAAC
AGACATACAAACTAAAGAATTACAAAAACAAATTACAAAAATTCAAAATTTTCGGGTTTATTACAGGGAC
AGCAGAGATCCACTTTGGCGCCGGCTCGAGGCCTGCAGGTGCAAAGATGGATAAAGTTTTAAACAGAGAG
GAATCTTTGCAGCTAATGGACCTTCTAGGTCTTGAAAGGAGTGGGAATTGGCTCCGGTGCCCGTCAGTGG
GCAGAGCGCACATCGCCCACAGTCCCCGAGAAGTTGGGGGGAGGGGTCGGCAATTGAACCGGTGCCTAGA
GAAGGTGGCGCGGGGTAAACTGGGAAAGTGATGTCGTGTACTGGCTCCGCCTTTTTCCCGAGGGTGGGGG
AGAACCGTATATAAGTGCAGTAGTCGCCGTGAACGTTCTTTTTCGCAACGGGTTTGCCGCCAGAACACAG
GTAAGTGCCGTGTGTGGTTCCCGCGGGCCTGGCCTCTTTACGGGTTATGGCCCTTGCGTGCCTTGAATTA
CTTCCACCTGGCTGCAGTACGTGATTCTTGATCCCGAGCTTCGGGTTGGAAGTGGGTGGGAGAGTTCGAG
GCCTTGCGCTTAAGGAGCCCCTTCGCCTCGTGCTTGAGTTGAGGCCTGGCCTGGGCGCTGGGGCCGCCGC
GTGCGAATCTGGTGGCACCTTCGCGCCTGTCTCGCTGCTTTCGATAAGTCTCTAGCCATTTAAAATTTTT
GATGACCTGCTGCGACGCTTTTTTTCTGGCAAGATAGTCTTGTAAATGCGGGCCAAGATCTGCACACTGG
TATTTCGGTTTTTGGGGCCGCGGGCGGCGACGGGGCCCGTGCGTCCCAGCGCACATGTTCGGCGAGGCGG
GGCCTGCGAGCGCGGCCACCGAGAATCGGACGGGGGTAGTCTCAAGCTGGCCGGCCTGCTCTGGTGCCTG
GCCTCGCGCCGCCGTGTATCGCCCCGCCCTGGGCGGCAAGGCTGGCCCGGTCGGCACCAGTTGCGTGAGC
GGAAAGATGGCCGCTTCCCGGCCCTGCTGCAGGGAGCTCAAAATGGAGGACGCGGCGCTCGGGAGAGCGG
GCGGGTGAGTCACCCACACAAAGGAAAAGGGCCTTTCCGTCCTCAGCCGTCGCTTCATGTGACTCCACGG
AGTACCGGGCGCCGTCCAGGCACCTCGATTAGTTCTCGAGCTTTTGGAGTACGTCGTCTTTAGGTTGGGG
GGAGGGGTTTTATGCGATGGAGTTTCCCCACACTGAGTGGGTGGAGACTGAAGTTAGGCCAGCTTGGCAC
TTGATGTAATTCTCCTTGGAATTTGCCCTTTTTGAGTTTGGATCTTGGTTCATTCTCAAGCCTCAGACAG
TGGTTCAAAGTTTTTTTCTTCCATTTCAGGTGTCGTGAGGCTAGCACCGCCACCATGGCTGCTTCCAAGA
CCCAGGGGGCTGTCGCCCGAATGCAGGAAGACCGTGATGGGAGCTGCAGCACAGTCGGGGGTGTAGGTTA
TGGGGACAGTAAGGATTGTATCCTGGAGCCGCTTTCCCTGCCAGAAAGTCCAGGTGGCACCACCACTTTA
GAAGGTTCTCCATCTGTGCCTTGTATTTTCTGTGAAGAACATTTTCCTGTGGCTGAACAAGACAAACTTC
TGAAGCACATGATTATTGAGCATAAGATTGTCATAGCTGATGTCAAGTTGGTTGCTGATTTCCAAAGGTA
CATTTTATATTGGAGGAAAAGGTTCACTGAACAGCCCATCACAGATTTTTGTAGTGTAATAAGAATTAAT
TCCACTGCTCCATTTGAAGAACAAGAGAATTATTTTTTGTTATGTGACGTTTTACCAGAAGATAGAATTC
TTAGAGAAGAGCTTCAGAAACAGAGACTGAGAGAAATTCTGGAACAACAGCAGCAAGAACGAAATGATAC
CAATTTTCATGGCGTTTGTATGTTTTGCAATGAAGAATTCCTTGGAAACAGATCTGTTATTTTGAACCAC
ATGGCCAGAGAACATGCTTTCAACATTGGATTGCCAGACAACATTGTAAACTGCAATGAATTTTTGTGTA
CATTACAGAAAAAGCTTGACAATTTGCAGTGCTTGTACTGTGAGAAGACCTTCAGGGACAAAAATACACT
TAAAGATCACATGAGGAAAAAACAGCATCGTAAGATTAATCCTAAGAACAGAGAATATGACAGATTTTAT
GTCATCAATTATTTGGAACTTGGAAAATCGTGGGAAGAAGTTCAGTTGGAAGATGATCGGGAGTTGCTGG
ACCATCAGGAAGATGACTGGTCTGATTGGGAAGAACACCCTGCCTCTGCAGTCTGCTTATTTTGTGAAAA
GCAAGCAGAAACAATTGAGAAGTTGTATGTCCACATGGAGGATGCACACGAATTTGATCTTCTCAAAATA
AAGTCAGAACTTGGATTAAATTTCTATCAGCAAGTGAAACTGGTCAATTTTATTCGGAGGCAAGTTCACC
AATGCAGATGTTATGGCTGCCATGTGAAGTTCAAATCCAAAGCAGACTTAAGAACTCACATGGAAGAAAC
TAAACACACTTCGCTGCTCCCCGATAGAAAGACGTGGGATCAACTGGAGTATTATTTTCCAACCTATGAA
AATGACACTCTCCTGTGTACACTATCTGACAGTGAAAGTGACCTGACAGCTCAGGAACAAAATGAAAATG
TTCCCATCATCAGTGAAGATACATCTAAACTGTATGCTTTGAAACAAAGCAGTATTTTGAACCAGTTGCT
ACTATAGTAATGAACTAGTCCGTAACTTGAAAGTATTTCGATTTCTTGGCTTTATATATCTTGTGGAAAG
GACGACAAAGATCTTGCGAGGAGTACAATACGCGTTAAGTCGACAATCAACCTCTGGATTACAAAATTTG
TGAAAGATTGACTGGTATTCTTAACTATGTTGCTCCTTTTACGCTATGTGGATACGCTGCTTTAATGCCT
TTGTATCATGCTATTGCTTCCCGTATGGCTTTCATTTTCTCCTCCTTGTATAAATCCTGGTTGCTGTCTC
TTTATGAGGAGTTGTGGCCCGTTGTCAGGCAACGTGGCGTGGTGTGCACTGTGTTTGCTGACGCAACCCC
CACTGGTTGGGGCATTGCCACCACCTGTCAGCTCCTTTCCGGGACTTTCGCTTTCCCCCTCCCTATTGCC
ACGGCGGAACTCATCGCCGCCTGCCTTGCCCGCTGCTGGACAGGGGCTCGGCTGTTGGGCACTGACAATT
CCGTGGTGTTGTCGGGGAAATCATCGTCCTTTCCTTGGCTGCTCGCCTGTGTTGCCACCTGGATTCTGCG
CGGGACGTCCTTCTGCTACGTCCCTTCGGCCCTCAATCCAGCGGACCTTCCTTCCCGCGGCCTGCTGCCG
GCTCTGCGGCCTCTTCCGCGTCTTCGCCTTCGCCCTCAGACGAGTCGGATCTCCCTTTGGGCCGCCTCCC
CGCGTCGACTTTAAGACCAATGACTTACAAGGCAGCTGTAGATCTTAGCCACTTTTTAAAAGAAAAGGGG
GGACTGGAAGGGCTAATTCACTCCCAACGAAGACAAGATCTGCTTTTTGCTTGTACTGGGTCTCTCTGGT
TAGACCAGATCTGAGCCTGGGAGCTCTCTGGCTAACTAGGGAACCCACTGCTTAAGCCTCAATAAAGCTT
GCCTTGAGTGCTTCAAGTAGTGTGTGCCCGTCTGTTGTGTGACTCTGGTAACTAGAGATCCCTCAGACCC
TTTTAGTCAGTGTGGAAAATCTCTAGCAGTACGTATAGTAGTTCATGTCATCTTATTATTCAGTATTTAT
AACTTGCAAAGAAATGAATATCAGAGAGTGAGAGGAACTTGTTTATTGCAGCTTATAATGGTTACAAATA
AAGCAATAGCATCACAAATTTCACAAATAAAGCATTTTTTTCACTGCATTCTAGTTGTGGTTTGTCCAAA
CTCATCAATGTATCTTATCATGTCTGGCTCTAGCTATCCCGCCCCTAACTCCGCCCATCCCGCCCCTAAC
TCCGCCCAGTTCCGCCCATTCTCCGCCCCATGGCTGACTAATTTTTTTTATTTATGCAGAGGCCGAGGCC
GCCTCGGCCTCTGAGCTATTCCAGAAGTAGTGAGGAGGCTTTTTTGGAGGCCTAGGGACGTACCCAATTC
GCCCTATAGTGAGTCGTATTACGCGCGCTCACTGGCCGTCGTTTTACAACGTCGTGACTGGGAAAACCCT
GGCGTTACCCAACTTAATCGCCTTGCAGCACATCCCCCTTTCGCCAGCTGGCGTAATAGCGAAGAGGCCC
GCACCGATCGCCCTTCCCAACAGTTGCGCAGCCTGAATGGCGAATGGG
[124 nt withheld, positions 7049-7172]
C
[91 nt withheld, positions 7174-7264]
A
[49 nt withheld, positions 7266-7314]
CCTTTGACGTTGGAGTCCACGTTCTTT
[37 nt withheld, positions 7342-7378]
ACCCTATCTCGGTCTATTCTTTTGATTTATAAGGGATTTTGCCGATTTCGGCCTATTGGTTAAAAAATGA
GCTGATTTAACAAAAATTTAACGCGAATTTTAACAAAATATTAACGCTTACAATTTAGGTGGCACTTTTC
GGGGAAATGTGCGCGGAACCCCTATTTGTTTATTTTTCTAAATACATTCAAATATGTATCCGCTCATGAG
ACAATAACCCTGATAAATGCTTCAATAATATTGAAAAAGGAAGAGTATGAGTATTCAACATTTCCGTGTC
GCCCTTATTCCCTTTTTTGCGGCATTTTGCCTTCCTGTTTTTGCTCACCCAGAAACGCTGGTGAAAGTAA
AAGATGCTGAAGATCAGTTGGGTGCACGAGTGGGTTACATCGAACTGGATCTCAACAGCGGTAAGATCCT
TGAGAGTTTTCGCCCCGAAGAACGTTTTCCAATGATGAGCACTTTTAAAGTTCTGCTATGTGGCGCGGTA
TTATCCCGTATTGACGCCGGGCAAGAGCAACTCGGTCGCCGCATACACTATTCTCAGAATGACTTGGTTG
AGTACTCACCAGTCACAGAAAAGCATCTTACGGATGGCATGACAGTAAGAGAATTATGCAGTGCTGCCAT
AACCATGAGTGATAACACTGCGGCCAACTTACTTCTGACAACGATCGGAGGACCGAAGGAGCTAACCGCT
TTTTTGCACAACATGGGGGATCATGTAACTCGCCTTGATCGTTGGGAACCGGAGCTGAATGAAGCCATAC
CAAACGACGAGCGTGACACCACGATGCCTGTAGCAATGGCAACAACGTTGCGCAAACTATTAACTGGCGA
ACTACTTACTCTAGCTTCCCGGCAACAATTAATAGACTGGATGGAGGCGGATAAAGTTGCAGGACCACTT
CTGCGCTCGGCCCTTCCGGCTGGCTGGTTTATTGCTGATAAATCTGGAGCCGGTGAGCGTGGGTCTCGCG
GTATCATTGCAGCACTGGGGCCAGATGGTAAGCCCTCCCGTATCGTAGTTATCTACACGACGGGGAGTCA
GGCAACTATGGATGAACGAAATAGACAGATCGCTGAGATAGGTGCCTCACTGATTAAGCATTGGTAACTG
TCAGACCAAGTTTACTCATATATACTTTAGATTGATTTAAAACTTCATTTTTAATTTAAAAGGATCTAGG
TGAAGATCCTTTTTGATAATCTCATGACCAAAATCCCTTAACGTGAGTTTTCGTTCCACTGAGCGTCAGA
CCCCGTAGAAAAGATCAAAGGATCTTCTTGAGATCCTTTTTTTCTGCGCGTAATCTGCTGCTTGCAAACA
AAAAAACCACCGCTACCAGCGGTGGTTTGTTTGCCGGATCAAGAGCTACCAACTCTTTTTCCGAAGGTAA
CTGGCTTCAGCAGAGCGCAGATACCAAATACTGTTCTTCTAGTGTAGCCGTAGTTAGGCCACCACTTCAA
GAACTCTGTAGCACCGCCTACATACCTCGCTCTGCTAATCCTGTTACCAGTGGCTGCTGCCAGTGGCGAT
AAGTCGTGTCTTACCGGGTTGGACTCAAGACGATAGTTACCGGATAAGGCGCAGCGGTCGGGCTGAACGG
GGGGTTCGTGCACACAGCCCAGCTTGGAGCGAACGACCTACACCGAACTGAGATACCTACAGCGTGAGCT
ATGAGAAAGCGCCACGCTTCCCGAAGGGAGAAAGGCGGACAGGTATCCGGTAAGCGGCAGGGTCGGAACA
GGAGAGCGCACGAGGGAGCTTCCAGGGGGAAACGCCTGGTATCTTTATAGTCCTGTCGGGTTTCGCCACC
TCTGACTTGAGCGTCGATTTTTGTGATGCTCGTCAGGGGGGCGGAGCCTATGGAAAAACGCCAGCAACGC
GGCCTTTTTACGGTTCCTGGCCTTTTGCTGGCCTTTTGCTCACATGTTCTTTCCTGCGTTATCCCCTGAT
TCTGTGGATAACCGTATTACCGCCTTTGAGTGAGCTGATACCGCTCGCCGCAGCCGAACGACCGAGCGCA
GCGAGTCAGTGAGCGAGGAAGCGGAAGAGCGCCCAATACGCAAACCGCCTCTCCCCGCGCGTTGGCCGAT
TCATTAATGCAGCTGGCACGACAGGTTTCCCGACTGGAAAGCGGGCAGTGAGCGCAACGCAATTAATGTG
AGTTAGCTCACTCATTAGGCACCCCAGGCTTTACACTTTATGCTTCCGGCTCGTATGTTGTGTGGAATTG
TGAGCGGATAACAATTTCACACAGGAAACAGCTATGACCATGATTACGCCAAGCGCGCAATTAACCCTCA
CTAAAGGGAACAAAAGCTGGAGCTGCAAGC
Features (pLannotate 1.2.2; 31 found; start..end, strand, type, name):
      5..231     +  promoter       RSV promoter: Rous sarcoma virus enhancer/promoter
    232..412     +  LTR            5' LTR (truncated): truncated 5' long terminal repeat (LTR) from HIV-1
    459..584     +  misc_feature   HIV-1 Ψ: packaging signal of human immunodeficiency virus type 1
    568..931     +  CDS            HIV-1 gag (fragment): gag protein from human immunodeficiency virus 1; gag
   1077..1310    +  misc_feature   RRE: The Rev response element (RRE) of HIV-1 allows for Rev-dependent mRNA export from the nucleus to the cytoplasm.
   1687..1713    +  CDS            Rev (fragment): human immunodeficiency virus 1 (HIV-1) Rev protein; rev; enhances nuclear export of unspliced and incompletely spliced viral mRNAs
   1720..1743    +  promoter       SV40 promoter (fragment): SV40 early promoter
   1744..1815    +  promoter       SV40 promoter (fragment): SV40 enhancer and early promoter
   1839..1974    +  rep_origin     SV40 ori: SV40 origin of replication
   2020..2616    +  CDS            PuroR (fragment): puromycin N-acetyltransferase; pac from Streptomyces; confers resistance to puromycin
   2665..2782    +  misc_feature   cPPT/CTS: central polypurine tract and central termination sequence of HIV-1
   2847..2913    +  CDS            small t antigen (fragment): SV40 (simian virus 40) small t antigen
   2920..4098    +  promoter       EF-1α promoter: strong constitutive promoter for human elongation factor EF-1α
   4115..5464    +  CDS            ZNF277: ZN277_HUMAN - Also known as NRIF4, ZNF277P. Experimental evidence at protein level: Swiss-Prot protein existence level 1. May be involved in transcriptional regulation. From Homo sapiens (Human).
   5480..5533    +  promoter       U6 promoter (fragment): RNA polymerase III promoter for human U6 snRNA
   5575..6163    +  misc_feature   WPRE: woodchuck hepatitis virus posttranscriptional regulatory element
   6214..6233    +  misc_feature   cPPT/CTS (fragment): central polypurine tract and central termination sequence of HIV-1
   6235..6468    +  LTR            3' LTR (ΔU3): self-inactivating 3' long terminal repeat (LTR) from HIV-1
   6546..6667    +  polyA_signal   SV40 poly(A) signal: SV40 polyadenylation signal
   6707..6842    +  rep_origin     SV40 ori: SV40 origin of replication
   6863..6881    -  promoter       T7 promoter: promoter for bacteriophage T7 RNA polymerase
   6889..7044    +  CDS            lacZα (fragment): LacZα fragment of β-galactosidase; lacZ fragment
   7049..7477    +  rep_origin     f1 ori (sequence partly withheld): f1 bacteriophage origin of replication; arrow indicates direction of (+) strand synthesis
   7530..7634    +  promoter       AmpR promoter: bla
   7635..8495    +  CDS            AmpR: β-lactamase; bla; confers resistance to ampicillin, carbenicillin, and related antibiotics
   8666..9254    +  rep_origin     ori: high-copy-number ColE1/pMB1/pBR322/pUC origin of replication
   9437..9529    +  CDS            lacI (fragment): lac repressor; lacI; The lac repressor binds to the lac operator to inhibit transcription in E. coli. This inhibition can be relieved by adding lactose or isopropyl-β-D-thiogalactopyranoside (IPTG).
   9542..9563    +  protein_bind   CAP binding site: CAP binding activates transcription in the presence of cAMP. E. coli catabolite activator protein
   9578..9608    +  promoter       lac promoter: promoter for the E. coli lac operon
   9616..9632    +  protein_bind   lac operator: The lac repressor binds to the lac operator to inhibit transcription in E. coli. This inhibition can be relieved by adding lactose or isopropyl-β-D-thiogalactopyranoside (IPTG). lac repressor encoded by lacI
   9677..9695    +  promoter       T3 promoter: promoter for bacteriophage T3 RNA polymerase
