[The description below was written by a language model from this plasmid's Addgene catalogue record and pLannotate feature annotations shown in this document.]
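Description:
TFORF2611 is a lentiviral mammalian expression plasmid built on the pLX_TRC317 backbone and carrying the human zinc finger protein ZNF277 (also known as NRIF4) as a synthesized open reading frame. It belongs to a barcoded transcription factor ORF collection in which each clone carries a unique 24-bp barcode, so that the transcription factor delivered to a cell can be identified by sequencing in pooled overexpression screens. The feature table does not annotate the barcode; a short stretch between the ORF and the WPRE that is called as a U6 promoter fragment may correspond to barcode-flanking or primer sequence, but the record does not say. In bacteria the plasmid is maintained through a high-copy ColE1/pUC origin and ampicillin resistance (AmpR). An f1 origin and lac/T7/T3 remnants from the cloning backbone are also present. The depositor notes that the plasmid can recombine, which is common for LTR-containing vectors.

The viral portion follows a third-generation, self-inactivating design. An RSV promoter drives a truncated HIV-1 5' LTR, followed by the Ψ packaging signal with a gag fragment, the RRE for Rev-dependent nuclear export, a cPPT/CTS element, and a ΔU3 3' LTR with a downstream SV40 polyadenylation signal. Two expression units sit between the LTRs. An SV40 early promoter drives puromycin N-acetyltransferase for selection of transduced cells, and the strong constitutive EF-1α promoter drives the ZNF277 coding sequence. A WPRE downstream of the ORF enhances transcript stability and expression. Packaging functions must be supplied in trans to produce virus. The construct is used for stable ZNF277 overexpression, either alone or as part of pooled screens of transcription factor effects on cell state and directed differentiation.
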