Addgene plasmid #142965: TFORF2611
Purpose: Lentiviral vector for overexpressing transcription factor ORFs with unique 24-bp barcodes. Barcodes facilitate identification of transcription factors in pooled screens.
Depositing lab: Feng Zhang. Depositing organization: Broad Institute. Publication: A transcription factor atlas of directed differentiation. Joung J, Ma S, Tay T, Geiger-Schuller KR, Kirchgatterer PC, Verdine VK, Guo B, Arias-Garcia MA, Allen WE, Singh A, Kuksenko O, Abudayyeh OO, Gootenberg JS, Fu Z, Macrae RK, Buenrostro JD, Regev A, Zhang F. Cell. 2023 Jan 5;186(1):209-229.e26. doi: 10.1016/j.cell.2022.11.026. PubMed 36608654.
Backbone
  Vector backbone: pLX_TRC317
  Backbone manufacturer: Broad Institute Genetic Perturbation Platform
  Backbone size w/o insert (bp): 8264
  Vector type: Mammalian Expression, Lentiviral
  Selectable markers: Puromycin
Growth in bacteria
  Bacterial resistance: Ampicillin, 100 μg/mL
  Growth temperature: 30°C
  Growth strain: NEB Stable
  Copy number: High Copy
Gene/Insert
  Gene/Insert name: ZNF277
  Species: H. sapiens (human)
  Insert size (bp): 1454
  Entrez Gene: ZNF277 (a.k.a. NRIF4, ZNF277P)
  Promoter: EF1a
  Cloning method: Unknown
  Sequencing primers: 5′ GGGTGGAGACTGAAGTTAGGCCAG; 3′ CACATAGCGTAAAAGGAGCAACATAG
Terms and licenses: Academic/Nonprofit Terms; Industry Terms: Not Available to Industry
Depositor comments: NM_021994,ENST00000361822 . The transcription factor ORF portion of this plasmid was synthesized by Genewiz. Please test multiple small colonies in case of plasmid recombination. To make this collection available in a timely manner, a portion of this collection was not fully sequenced by Addgene. If an Addgene verified full plasmid sequence is not available, please contact us prior to placing an order to request the full sequence.
How to cite: TFORF2611 was a gift from Feng Zhang (Addgene plasmid # 142965 ; http://n2t.net/addgene:142965 ; RRID:Addgene_142965)
