>Addgene plasmid #142965 | TFORF2611 | depositor partial sequence | sequence record 281033 | Insert
ACCGCCACCATGGCTGCTTCCAAGACCCAGGGGGCTGTCGCCCGAATGCAGGAAGACCGTGATGGGAGCT
GCAGCACAGTCGGGGGTGTAGGTTATGGGGACAGTAAGGATTGTATCCTGGAGCCGCTTTCCCTGCCAGA
AAGTCCAGGTGGCACCACCACTTTAGAAGGTTCTCCATCTGTGCCTTGTATTTTCTGTGAAGAACATTTT
CCTGTGGCTGAACAAGACAAACTTCTGAAGCACATGATTATTGAGCATAAGATTGTCATAGCTGATGTCA
AGTTGGTTGCTGATTTCCAAAGGTACATTTTATATTGGAGGAAAAGGTTCACTGAACAGCCCATCACAGA
TTTTTGTAGTGTAATAAGAATTAATTCCACTGCTCCATTTGAAGAACAAGAGAATTATTTTTTGTTATGT
GACGTTTTACCAGAAGATAGAATTCTTAGAGAAGAGCTTCAGAAACAGAGACTGAGAGAAATTCTGGAAC
AACAGCAGCAAGAACGAAATGATACCAATTTTCATGGCGTTTGTATGTTTTGCAATGAAGAATTCCTTGG
AAACAGATCTGTTATTTTGAACCACATGGCCAGAGAACATGCTTTCAACATTGGATTGCCAGACAACATT
GTAAACTGCAATGAATTTTTGTGTACATTACAGAAAAAGCTTGACAATTTGCAGTGCTTGTACTGTGAGA
AGACCTTCAGGGACAAAAATACACTTAAAGATCACATGAGGAAAAAACAGCATCGTAAGATTAATCCTAA
GAACAGAGAATATGACAGATTTTATGTCATCAATTATTTGGAACTTGGAAAATCGTGGGAAGAAGTTCAG
TTGGAAGATGATCGGGAGTTGCTGGACCATCAGGAAGATGACTGGTCTGATTGGGAAGAACACCCTGCCT
CTGCAGTCTGCTTATTTTGTGAAAAGCAAGCAGAAACAATTGAGAAGTTGTATGTCCACATGGAGGATGC
ACACGAATTTGATCTTCTCAAAATAAAGTCAGAACTTGGATTAAATTTCTATCAGCAAGTGAAACTGGTC
AATTTTATTCGGAGGCAAGTTCACCAATGCAGATGTTATGGCTGCCATGTGAAGTTCAAATCCAAAGCAG
ACTTAAGAACTCACATGGAAGAAACTAAACACACTTCGCTGCTCCCCGATAGAAAGACGTGGGATCAACT
GGAGTATTATTTTCCAACCTATGAAAATGACACTCTCCTGTGTACACTATCTGACAGTGAAAGTGACCTG
ACAGCTCAGGAACAAAATGAAAATGTTCCCATCATCAGTGAAGATACATCTAAACTGTATGCTTTGAAAC
AAAGCAGTATTTTGAACCAGTTGCTACTATAGTAATGAACTAGTCCGTAACTTGAAAGTATTTCGATTTC
TTGGCTTTATATATCTTGTGGAAAGGACGACAAAGATCTTGCGAGGAGTACAAT
