>Addgene plasmid #142965 | TFORF2611 | depositor partial sequence | sequence record 281034 | Barcode
CAAAGATCTTGCGAGGAGTACAAT
